Addgene plasmid #200241: sgRNA5 _1xCTS-ECFP-pA
Purpose: Mammalian transfections; 1xCTS-ECFP reporter construct 5
Depositing lab: Tatjana Sauka-Spengler. Depositing organization: University of Oxford. Publication: Specific Modulation of CRISPR Transcriptional Activators through RNA-Sensing Guide RNAs in Mammalian Cells and Zebrafish Embryos. Pelea O, Mayes S, Ferry QRV, Fulga TA, Sauka-Spengler T. bioRxiv 2023.05.08.539738 10.1101/2023.05.08.539738.
Backbone
  Vector backbone: p035_pause-HBG-CFP-pA
  Vector type: Mammalian Expression
Growth in bacteria
  Bacterial resistance: Ampicillin, 100 μg/mL
  Growth temperature: 37°C
  Growth strain: DH5alpha
  Copy number: High Copy
Gene/Insert
  Gene/Insert name: sgRNA5_1xCTS
  Species: Synthetic
  Cloning method: Restriction Enzyme; 5′ cloning site Unknown (unknown if destroyed); 3′ cloning site Unknown (unknown if destroyed)
  Sequencing primers: 3′ caccaccccggtgaacagctc
Terms and licenses: Academic/Nonprofit Terms; Industry Terms: Not Available to Industry
Depositor comments: Please visit https://www.biorxiv.org/content/10.1101/2023.05.08.539738v1 for bioRxiv preprint.
How to cite: sgRNA5 _1xCTS-ECFP-pA was a gift from Tatjana Sauka-Spengler (Addgene plasmid # 200241 ; http://n2t.net/addgene:200241 ; RRID:Addgene_200241)
