[The description below was written by a language model from this plasmid's Addgene catalogue record and pLannotate feature annotations shown in this document.]
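Description:
sgRNA5 _1xCTS-ECFP-pA is a compact (about 3.1 kb) mammalian reporter plasmid built on the p035_pause-HBG-CFP-pA backbone and intended for transient transfection. It is maintained in E. coli through a high-copy ColE1/pUC-type origin and selected with ampicillin via a bla (β-lactamase) cassette driven by its own promoter. No mammalian selection marker or viral element is annotated.

The payload is a cyan fluorescent reporter placed downstream of a synthetic insert called sgRNA5_1xCTS, which by its name and the stated purpose supplies a single copy of a CRISPR target site matched to guide RNA number 5 of a series. The target site itself is not annotated in the feature table. It presumably lies in the unannotated stretch between the pause site and the fluorescent protein coding sequence, along with whatever minimal promoter the backbone carries. "HBG" in the backbone name hints at a globin-derived element, but the record does not state this. Upstream of that region sit a synthetic poly(A) signal and the RNA polymerase II pause signal from the human α2 globin gene, a standard insulating pair that stops read-through transcription from the plasmid backbone and keeps background reporter expression low. The reporter open reading frame is catalogued as ECFP, although the automated annotation matched it to the closely related mCerulean variant. It is followed by an SV40 polyadenylation region, which also accounts for the short large T antigen fragment hit.

In the associated work on RNA-sensing guide RNAs that modulate CRISPR transcriptional activators in mammalian cells and zebrafish embryos, a construct of this design would serve as a fluorescent readout. Cyan signal would be expected when an activator is recruited to the target site by the matching guide.
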