Features (pLannotate 1.2.2; 8 found; start..end, strand, type, name):
     27..131     +  promoter       AmpR promoter: bla
    132..992     +  CDS            AmpR: β-lactamase; bla; confers resistance to ampicillin, carbenicillin, and related antibiotics
   1163..1751    +  rep_origin     ori: high-copy-number ColE1/pMB1/pBR322/pUC origin of replication
   1830..1878    +  polyA_signal   poly(A) signal: synthetic polyadenylation signal
   1892..1983    +  misc_feature   pause site: RNA polymerase II transcriptional pause signal from the human α2 globin gene
   2107..2826    +  CDS            mCerulean: enhanced monomeric variant of CFP (Rizzo et al., 2004) mammalian codon-optimized
   2852..2973    -  polyA_signal   SV40 poly(A) signal: SV40 polyadenylation signal
   2996..3064    -  CDS            large T antigen (fragment): large T antigen from SV40 (simian virus 40)
>Addgene plasmid #200241 | sgRNA5 _1xCTS-ECFP-pA | addgene full sequence | sequence record 396684 | Addgene NGS Result
CAGGTGGCACTTTTCGGGGAAATGTGCGCGGAACCCCTATTTGTTTATTTTTCTAAATACATTCAAATAT
GTATCCGCTCATGAGACAATAACCCTGATAAATGCTTCAATAATATTGAAAAAGGAAGAGTATGAGTATT
CAACATTTCCGTGTCGCCCTTATTCCCTTTTTTGCGGCATTTTGCCTTCCTGTTTTTGCTCACCCAGAAA
CGCTGGTGAAAGTAAAAGATGCTGAAGATCAGTTGGGTGCACGAGTGGGTTACATCGAACTGGATCTCAA
CAGCGGTAAGATCCTTGAGAGTTTTCGCCCCGAAGAACGTTTTCCAATGATGAGCACTTTTAAAGTTCTG
CTATGTGGCGCGGTATTATCCCGTATTGACGCCGGGCAAGAGCAACTCGGTCGCCGCATACACTATTCTC
AGAATGACTTGGTTGAGTACTCACCAGTCACAGAAAAGCATCTTACGGATGGCATGACAGTAAGAGAATT
ATGCAGTGCTGCCATAACCATGAGTGATAACACTGCGGCCAACTTACTTCTGACAACGATCGGAGGACCG
AAGGAGCTAACCGCTTTTTTGCACAACATGGGGGATCATGTAACTCGCCTTGATCGTTGGGAACCGGAGC
TGAATGAAGCCATACCAAACGACGAGCGTGACACCACGATGCCTGTAGCAATGGCAACAACGTTGCGCAA
ACTATTAACTGGCGAACTACTTACTCTAGCTTCCCGGCAACAATTAATAGACTGGATGGAGGCGGATAAA
GTTGCAGGACCACTTCTGCGCTCGGCCCTTCCGGCTGGCTGGTTTATTGCTGATAAATCTGGAGCCGGTG
AGCGTGGGTCTCGCGGTATCATTGCAGCACTGGGGCCAGATGGTAAGCCCTCCCGTATCGTAGTTATCTA
CACGACGGGGAGTCAGGCAACTATGGATGAACGAAATAGACAGATCGCTGAGATAGGTGCCTCACTGATT
AAGCATTGGTAACTGTCAGACCAAGTTTACTCATATATACTTTAGATTGATTTAAAACTTCATTTTTAAT
TTAAAAGGATCTAGGTGAAGATCCTTTTTGATAATCTCATGACCAAAATCCCTTAACGTGAGTTTTCGTT
CCACTGAGCGTCAGACCCCGTAGAAAAGATCAAAGGATCTTCTTGAGATCCTTTTTTTCTGCGCGTAATC
TGCTGCTTGCAAACAAAAAAACCACCGCTACCAGCGGTGGTTTGTTTGCCGGATCAAGAGCTACCAACTC
TTTTTCCGAAGGTAACTGGCTTCAGCAGAGCGCAGATACCAAATACTGTTCTTCTAGTGTAGCCGTAGTT
AGGCCACCACTTCAAGAACTCTGTAGCACCGCCTACATACCTCGCTCTGCTAATCCTGTTACCAGTGGCT
GCTGCCAGTGGCGATAAGTCGTGTCTTACCGGGTTGGACTCAAGACGATAGTTACCGGATAAGGCGCAGC
GGTCGGGCTGAACGGGGGGTTCGTGCACACAGCCCAGCTTGGAGCGAACGACCTACACCGAACTGAGATA
CCTACAGCGTGAGCTATGAGAAAGCGCCACGCTTCCCGAAGGGAGAAAGGCGGACAGGTATCCGGTAAGC
GGCAGGGTCGGAACAGGAGAGCGCACGAGGGAGCTTCCAGGGGGAAACGCCTGGTATCTTTATAGTCCTG
TCGGGTTTCGCCACCTCTGACTTGAGCGTCGATTTTTGTGATGCTCGTCAGGGGGGCGGAGCCTATGGAA
AAACGCCAGCAACGCGGCCTTTTTACGGTTCCTGGCCTTTTGCTGGCCTTTTGCTCACATGTGCATGCGG
AGCGGCCGCAATAAAATATCTTTATTTTCATTACATCTGTGTGTTGGTTTTTTGTGTGAATCGATAGTAC
TAACATACGCTCTCCATCAAAACAAAACGAAACAAAACAAACTAGCAAAATAGGCTGTCCCCAGTGCAAG
TGCAGGTGCCAGAACATTTCTCTATCGGGTACCTTCTAGAGCACTACTTCAGTAAGAGTCAGGGGCGCGC
CCCTAGGGAGCGGGGGGCTATAAAAGGGGGTGGGGGCGTTCGTCCTGCTATCTAGCGTCGCGTTGACCGA
GCTCCCATGGTGAGCAAGGGCGAGGAGCTGTTCACCGGGGTGGTGCCCATCCTGGTCGAGCTGGACGGCG
ACGTAAACGGCCACAAGTTCAGCGTGTCCGGCGAGGGCGAGGGCGATGCCACCTACGGCAAGCTGACCCT
GAAGTTCATCTGCACCACCGGCAAGCTGCCCGTGCCCTGGCCCACCCTCGTGACCACCCTGACCTGGGGC
GTGCAGTGCTTCGCCCGCTACCCCGACCACATGAAGCAGCACGACTTCTTCAAGTCCGCCATGCCCGAAG
GCTACGTCCAGGAGCGCACCATCTTCTTCAAGGACGACGGCAACTACAAGACCCGCGCCGAGGTGAAGTT
CGAGGGCGACACCCTGGTGAACCGCATCGAGCTGAAGGGCATCGACTTCAAGGAGGACGGCAACATCCTG
GGGCACAAGCTGGAGTACAACGCCATCAGCGACAACGTCTATATCACCGCCGACAAGCAGAAGAACGGCA
TCAAGGCCAACTTCAAGATCCGCCACAACATCGAGGACGGCAGCGTGCAGCTCGCCGACCACTACCAGCA
GAACACCCCCATCGGCGACGGCCCCGTGCTGCTGCCCGACAACCACTACCTGAGCACCCAGTCCAAGCTG
AGCAAAGACCCCAACGAGAAGCGCGATCACATGGTCCTGCTGGAGTTCGTGACCGCCGCCGGGATCACTC
TCGGCATGGACGAGCTGTACAAGTAAGGCCGGCCGCTTCGAGCAGACATGATAAGATACATTGATGAGTT
TGGACAAACCACAACTAGAATGCAGTGAAAAAAATGCTTTATTTGTGAAATTTGTGATGCTATTGCTTTA
TTTGTAACCATTATAAGCTGCAATAAACAAGTTAACAACAACAATTGCATTCATTTTATGTTTCAGGTTC
AGGGGGAGGTGTGGGAGGTTTTTTAAAGCAAGTAAAACCTCTACAAATGTGGTAAAATCGATAAGGATCC
CTCGAGCCTGCAGGGACGT
